>Addgene plasmid #14240 | pAG414GPD-ccdB-HA | depositor full sequence | sequence record 7903 | Author sequence
GACGAAAGGGCCTCGTGATACGCCTATTTTTATAGGTTAATGTCATGATAATAATGGTTTCTTAGGACGG
ATCGCTTGCCTGTAACTTACACGCGCCTCGTATCTTTTAATGATGGAATAATTTGGGAATTTACTCTGTG
TTTATTTATTTTTATGTTTTGTATTTGGATTTTAGAAAGTAAATAAAGAAGGTAGAAGAGTTACGGAATG
AAGAAAAAAAAATAAACAAAGGTTTAAAAAATTTCAACAAAAAGCGTACTTTACATATATATTTATTAGA
CAAGAAAAGCAGATTAAATAGATATACATTCGATTAACGATAAGTAAAATGTAAAATCACAGGATTTTCG
TGTGTGGTCTTCTACACAGACAAGATGAAACAATTCGGCATTAATACCTGAGAGCAGGAAGAGCAAGATA
AAAGGTAGTATTTGTTGGCGATCCCCCTAGAGTCTTTTACATCTTCGGAAAACAAAAACTATTTTTTCTT
TAATTTCTTTTTTTACTTTCTATTTTTAATTTATATATTTATATTAAAAAATTTAAATTATAATTATTTT
TATAGCACGTGATGAAAAGGACCCAGGTGGCACTTTTCGGGGAAATGTGCGCGGAACCCCTATTTGTTTA
TTTTTCTAAATACATTCAAATATGTATCCGCTCATGAGACAATAACCCTGATAAATGCTTCAATAATATT
GAAAAAGGAAGAGTATGAGTATTCAACATTTCCGTGTCGCCCTTATTCCCTTTTTTGCGGCATTTTGCCT
TCCTGTTTTTGCTCACCCAGAAACGCTGGTGAAAGTAAAAGATGCTGAAGATCAGTTGGGTGCACGAGTG
GGTTACATCGAACTGGATCTCAACAGCGGTAAGATCCTTGAGAGTTTTCGCCCCGAAGAACGTTTTCCAA
TGATGAGCACTTTTAAAGTTCTGCTATGTGGCGCGGTATTATCCCGTATTGACGCCGGGCAAGAGCAACT
CGGTCGCCGCATACACTATTCTCAGAATGACTTGGTTGAGTACTCACCAGTCACAGAAAAGCATCTTACG
GATGGCATGACAGTAAGAGAATTATGCAGTGCTGCCATAACCATGAGTGATAACACTGCGGCCAACTTAC
TTCTGACAACGATCGGAGGACCGAAGGAGCTAACCGCTTTTTTGCACAACATGGGGGATCATGTAACTCG
CCTTGATCGTTGGGAACCGGAGCTGAATGAAGCCATACCAAACGACGAGCGTGACACCACGATGCCTGTA
GCAATGGCAACAACGTTGCGCAAACTATTAACTGGCGAACTACTTACTCTAGCTTCCCGGCAACAATTAA
TAGACTGGATGGAGGCGGATAAAGTTGCAGGACCACTTCTGCGCTCGGCCCTTCCGGCTGGCTGGTTTAT
TGCTGATAAATCTGGAGCCGGTGAGCGTGGGTCTCGCGGTATCATTGCAGCACTGGGGCCAGATGGTAAG
CCCTCCCGTATCGTAGTTATCTACACGACGGGGAGTCAGGCAACTATGGATGAACGAAATAGACAGATCG
CTGAGATAGGTGCCTCACTGATTAAGCATTGGTAACTGTCAGACCAAGTTTACTCATATATACTTTAGAT
TGATTTAAAACTTCATTTTTAATTTAAAAGGATCTAGGTGAAGATCCTTTTTGATAATCTCATGACCAAA
ATCCCTTAACGTGAGTTTTCGTTCCACTGAGCGTCAGACCCCGTAGAAAAGATCAAAGGATCTTCTTGAG
ATCCTTTTTTTCTGCGCGTAATCTGCTGCTTGCAAACAAAAAAACCACCGCTACCAGCGGTGGTTTGTTT
GCCGGATCAAGAGCTACCAACTCTTTTTCCGAAGGTAACTGGCTTCAGCAGAGCGCAGATACCAAATACT
GTCCTTCTAGTGTAGCCGTAGTTAGGCCACCACTTCAAGAACTCTGTAGCACCGCCTACATACCTCGCTC
TGCTAATCCTGTTACCAGTGGCTGCTGCCAGTGGCGATAAGTCGTGTCTTACCGGGTTGGACTCAAGACG
ATAGTTACCGGATAAGGCGCAGCGGTCGGGCTGAACGGGGGGTTCGTGCACACAGCCCAGCTTGGAGCGA
ACGACCTACACCGAACTGAGATACCTACAGCGTGAGCTATGAGAAAGCGCCACGCTTCCCGAAGGGAGAA
AGGCGGACAGGTATCCGGTAAGCGGCAGGGTCGGAACAGGAGAGCGCACGAGGGAGCTTCCAGGGGGAAA
CGCCTGGTATCTTTATAGTCCTGTCGGGTTTCGCCACCTCTGACTTGAGCGTCGATTTTTGTGATGCTCG
TCAGGGGGGCGGAGCCTATGGAAAAACGCCAGCAACGCGGCCTTTTTACGGTTCCTGGCCTTTTGCTGGC
CTTTTGCTCACATGTTCTTTCCTGCGTTATCCCCTGATTCTGTGGATAACCGTATTACCGCCTTTGAGTG
AGCTGATACCGCTCGCCGCAGCCGAACGACCGAGCGCAGCGAGTCAGTGAGCGAGGAAGCGGAAGAGCGC
CCAATACGCAAACCGCCTCTCCCCGCGCGTTGGCCGATTCATTAATGCAGCTGGCACGACAGGTTTCCCG
ACTGGAAAGCGGGCAGTGAGCGCAACGCAATTAATGTGAGTTACCTCACTCATTAGGCACCCCAGGCTTT
ACACTTTATGCTTCCGGCTCCTATGTTGTGTGGAATTGTGAGCGGATAACAATTTCACACAGGAAACAGC
TATGACCATGATTACGCCAAGCGCGCAATTAACCCTCACTAAAGGGAACAAAAGCTGGAGCTCTTCGAGT
TTATCATTATCAATACTCGCCATTTCAAAGAATACGTAAATAATTAATAGTAGTGATTTTCCTAACTTTA
TTTAGTCAAAAAATTAGCCTTTTAATTCTGCTGTAACCCGTACATGCCCAAAATAGGGGGCGGGTTACAC
AGAATATATAACACCGAAGGTGCCTGGGTGAACAGGTTTATTCCTGGCATCCACTAAATATAATGGAGCC
CGCTTTTTAAGCTGGCATCCAGAAAAAAAAAGAATCCCAGCACCAAAATATTGTTTTCTTCACCAACCAT
CAGTTCATAGGTCCATTCTCTTAGCGCAACTACAGAGAACAGGGGCACAAACAGGCAAAAAACGGGCACA
ACCTCAATGGAGTGATGCAACCTGCCTGGAGTAAATGATGACACAAGGCAATTGACCCACGCATGTATCT
ATCTCATTTTCTTACACCTTCTATTACCTTCTGCTCTCTCTGATTTGGAAAAAGCTGAAAAAAAAGGTTG
AAACCAGTTCCCTGAAATTATTCCCCTACTTGACTAATAAGTATATAAAGACGGTAGGTATTGATTGTAA
TTCTGTAAATCTATTTCTTAAACTTCTTAAATTCTACTTTTATAGTTAGTCTTTTTTTTAGTTTTAAAAC
ACCAGAACTTAGTTTCGACGGATTCTAGAACTAGTGGATCCCCCATCACAAGTTTGTACAAAAAAGCTGA
ACGAGAAACGTAAAATGATATAAATATCAATATATTAAATTAGATTTTGCATAAAAAACAGACTACATAA
TACTGTAAAACACAACATATCCAGTCACTATGGCGGCCGCATTAGGCACCCCAGGCTTTACACTTTATGC
TTCCGGCTCGTATAATGTGTGGATTTTGAGTTAGGATCCGTCGAGATTTTCAGGAGCTAAGGAAGCTAAA
ATGGAGAAAAAAATCACTGGATATACCACCGTTGATATATCCCAATGGCATCGTAAAGAACATTTTGAGG
CATTTCAGTCAGTTGCTCAATGTACCTATAACCAGACCGTTCAGCTGGATATTACGGCCTTTTTAAAGAC
CGTAAAGAAAAATAAGCACAAGTTTTATCCGGCCTTTATTCACATTCTTGCCCGCCTGATGAATGCTCAT
CCGGAATTCCGTATGGCAATGAAAGACGGTGAGCTGGTGATATGGGATAGTGTTCACCCTTGTTACACCG
TTTTCCATGAGCAAACTGAAACGTTTTCATCGCTCTGGAGTGAATACCACGACGATTTCCGGCAGTTTCT
ACACATATATTCGCAAGATGTGGCGTGTTACGGTGAAAACCTGGCCTATTTCCCTAAAGGGTTTATTGAG
AATATGTTTTTCGTCTCAGCCAATCCCTGGGTGAGTTTCACCAGTTTTGATTTAAACGTGGCCAATATGG
ACAACTTCTTCGCCCCCGTTTTCACCATGGGCAAATATTATACGCAAGGCGACAAGGTGCTGATGCCGCT
GGCGATTCAGGTTCATCATGCCGTCTGTGATGGCTTCCATGTCGGCAGAATGCTTAATGAATTACAACAG
TACTGCGATGAGTGGCAGGGCGGGGCGTAAACGCCGCGTGGATCCGGCTTACTAAAAGCCAGATAACAGT
ATGCGTATTTGCGCGCTGATTTTTGCGGTATAAGAATATATACTGATATGTATACCCGAAGTATGTCAAA
AAGAGGTATGCTATGAAGCAGCGTATTACAGTGACAGTTGACAGCGACAGCTATCAGTTGCTCAAGGCAT
ATATGATGTCAATATCTCCGGTCTGGTAAGCACAACCATGCAGAATGAAGCCCGTCGTCTGCGTGCCGAA
CGCTGGAAAGCGGAAAATCAGGAAGGGATGGCTGAGGTCGCCCGGTTTATTGAAATGAACGGCTCTTTTG
CTGACGAGAACAGGGGCTGGTGAAATGCAGTTTAAGGTTTACACCTATAAAAGAGAGAGCCGTTATCGTC
TGTTTGTGGATGTACAGAGTGATATTATTGACACGCCCGGGCGACGGATGGTGATCCCCCTGGCCAGTGC
ACGTCTGCTGTCAGATAAAGTCTCCCGTGAACTTTACCCGGTGGTGCATATCGGGGATGAAAGCTGGCGC
ATGATGACCACCGATATGGCCAGTGTGCCGGTCTCCGTTATCGGGGAAGAAGTGGCTGATCTCAGCCACC
GCGAAAATGACATCAAAAACGCCATTAACCTGATGTTCTGGGGAATATAAATGTCAGGCTCCCTTATACA
CAGCCAGTCTGCAGGTCGACCATAGTGACTGGATATGTTGTGTTTTACAGTATTATGTAGTCTGTTTTTT
ATGCAAAATCTAATTTAATATATTGATATTTATATCATTTTACGTTTCTCGTTCAGCTTTCTTGTACAAA
GTGGTGATGGGCTGCAGGAATTCGATATCAAGCTTAGGTGGAATGTACCCATACGATGTTCCTGACTATG
CGGGCTATCCCTATGACGTCCCGGACTATGCAGGATCCTATCCATATGACGTTCCAGATTACGCTGCTCA
GTGCTAACTCGAGTCATGTAATTAGTTATGTCACGCTTACATTCACGCCCTCCCCCCACATCCGCTCTAA
CCGAAAAGGAAGGAGTTAGACAACCTGAAGTCTAGGTCCCTATTTATTTTTTTATAGTTATGTTAGTATT
AAGAACGTTATTTATATTTCAAATTTTTCTTTTTTTTCTGTACAGACGCGTGTACGCATGTAACATTATA
CTGAAAACCTTGCTTGAGAAGGTTTTGGGACGCTCGAAGGCTTTAATTTGCGGCCGGTACCCAATTCGCC
CTATAGTGAGTCGTATTACGCGCGCTCACTGGCCGTCGTTTTACAACGTCGTGACTGGGAAAACCCTGGC
GTTACCCAACTTAATCGCCTTGCAGCACATCCCCCTTTCGCCAGCTGGCGTAATAGCGAAGAGGCCCGCA
CCGATCGCCCTTCCCAACAGTTGCGCAGCCTGAATGGCGAATGGCGCG
[124 nt withheld, positions 5789-5912]
C
[91 nt withheld, positions 5914-6004]
A
[49 nt withheld, positions 6006-6054]
CCTTTGACGTTGGAGTCCACGTTCTTT
[37 nt withheld, positions 6082-6118]
ACCCTATCTCGGTCTATTCTTTTGATTTATAAGGGATTTTGCCGATTTCGGCCTATTGGTTAAAAAATGA
GCTGATTTAACAAAAATTTAACGCGAATTTTAACAAAATATTAACGTTTACAATTTCCTGATGCGGTATT
TTCTCCTTACGCATCTGTGCGGTATTTCACACCGCATAGGCAAGTGCACAAACAATACTTAAATAAATAC
TACTCAGTAATAACCTATTTCTTAGCATTTTTGACGAAATTTGCTATTTTGTTAGAGTCTTTTACACCAT
TTGTCTCCACACCTCCGCTTACATCAACACCAATAACGCCATTTAATCTAAGCGCATCACCAACATTTTC
TGGCGTCAGTCCACCAGCTAACATAAAATGTAAGCTTTCGGGGCTCTCTTGCCTTCCAACCCAGTCAGAA
ATCGAGTTCCAATCCAAAAGTTCACCTGTCCCACCTGCTTCTGAATCAAACAAGGGAATAAACGAATGAG
GTTTCTGTGAAGCTGCACTGAGTAGTATGTTGCAGTCTTTTGGAAATACGAGTCTTTTAATAACTGGCAA
ACCGAGGAACTCTTGGTATTCTTGCCACGACTCATCTCCATGCAGTTGGACGATATCAATGCCGTAATCA
TTGACCAGAGCCAAAACATCCTCCTTAGGTTGATTACGAAACACGCCAACCAAGTATTTCGGAGTGCCTG
AACTATTTTTATATGCTTTTACAAGACTTGAAATTTTCCTTGCAATAACCGGGTCAATTGTTCTCTTTCT
ATTGGGCACACATATAATACCCAGCAAGTCAGCATCGGAATCTAGAGCACATTCTGCGGCCTCTGTGCTC
TGCAAGCCGCAAACTTTCACCAATGGACCAGAACTACCTGTGAAATTAATAACAGACATACTCCAAGCTG
CCTTTGTGTGCTTAATCACGTATACTCACGTGCTCAATAGTCACCAATGCCCTCCCTCTTGGCCCTCTCC
TTTTCTTTTTTCGACCGAATTAATTCTTAATCGGCAAAAAAAGAAAAGCTCCGGATCAAGATTGTACGTA
AGGTGACAAGCTATTTTTCAATAAAGAATATCTTCCACTACTGCCATCTGGCGTCATAACTGCAAAGTAC
ACATATATTACGATGCTGTCTATTAAATGCTTCCTATATTATATATATAGTAATGTCGTTTATGGTGCAC
TCTCAGTACAATCTGCTCTGATGCCGCATAGTTAAGCCAGCCCCGACACCCGCCAACACCCGCTGACGCG
CCCTGACGGGCTTGTCTGCTCCCGGCATCCGCTTACAGACAAGCTGTGACCGTCTCCGGGAGCTGCATGT
GTCAGAGGTTTTCACCGTCATCACCGAAACGCGCGA
Features (pLannotate 1.2.2; 29 found; start..end, strand, type, name):
     70..573     -  misc_feature   CEN/ARS: S. cerevisiae CEN6 centromere fused to an autonomously replicating sequence
    610..714     +  promoter       AmpR promoter: bla
    715..1575    +  CDS            AmpR: β-lactamase; bla; confers resistance to ampicillin, carbenicillin, and related antibiotics
   1746..2334    +  rep_origin     ori: high-copy-number ColE1/pMB1/pBR322/pUC origin of replication
   2517..2609    +  CDS            lacI (fragment): lac repressor; lacI; The lac repressor binds to the lac operator to inhibit transcription in E. coli. This inhibition can be relieved by adding lactose or isopropyl-β-D-thiogalactopyranoside (IPTG).
   2622..2643    +  protein_bind   CAP binding site: CAP binding activates transcription in the presence of cAMP. E. coli catabolite activator protein
   2658..2688    +  promoter       lac promoter: promoter for the E. coli lac operon
   2696..2712    +  protein_bind   lac operator: The lac repressor binds to the lac operator to inhibit transcription in E. coli. This inhibition can be relieved by adding lactose or isopropyl-β-D-thiogalactopyranoside (IPTG). lac repressor encoded by lacI
   2757..2775    +  promoter       T3 promoter: promoter for bacteriophage T3 RNA polymerase
   2804..3448    +  promoter       GAP promoter: S. cerevisiae TDH3; promoter for glyceraldehyde-3-phosphate dehydrogenase
   3454..3474    +  misc_feature   MCS (fragment): pBluescript multiple cloning site
   3478..3602    +  protein_bind   attR1: mutant version of attR; recombination site for the Gateway® LR reaction LR Clonase™
   3627..3657    +  promoter       lac UV5 promoter: E. coli lac promoter with an "up" mutation
   3681..3710    +  promoter       cat promoter (fragment): promoter of the E. coli cat gene encoding chloramphenicol acetyltransferase
   3711..4370    +  CDS            CmR: chloramphenicol acetyltransferase; cat; confers resistance to chloramphenicol
   4552..4710    +  CDS            ccdA (fragment): CCDA_ECO57 - Also known as H, letA. Experimental evidence at protein level: Swiss-Prot protein existence level 1. Antitoxin component of a type II toxin-antitoxin (TA) system which inhibits the post-segregational killing (PSK) of plasmid-free cells, also referred to as a plasmid addiction system. Binds to and blocks the activity of CcdB; will also remove bound CcdB protein from the CcdB-GyrA complex by forming a CcdA-CcdB complex, a process termed rejuvenation. Functions as a transcriptional corepressor for the ccdAB operon, repression also requires CcdB (By similarity). From Escherichia coli
   4715..5017    +  CDS            ccdB: CCDB_ECOLI - Also known as G, letB, letD. Experimental evidence at protein level: Swiss-Prot protein existence level 1. Toxic component of a type II toxin-antitoxin (TA) system, functioning in plasmid maintainence. Responsible for the post- segregational killing (PSK) of plasmid-free cells, also referred to as a plasmid addiction system. Half-life of over 2 hours. Cell killing by CcdB is accompanied by filamentation, defects in chromosome and plasmid segregation, defects in cell division, formation of anucleate cells, decreased DNA synthesis and plasmid loss. Interferes with the activity of DN
   5061..5185    -  protein_bind   attR2: mutant version of attR; recombination site for the Gateway® LR reaction LR Clonase™
   5189..5216    +  misc_feature   MCS (fragment): pBluescript multiple cloning site
   5226..5315    +  CDS            3xHA: three tandem HA epitope tags
   5334..5581    +  terminator     CYC1 terminator: S. cerevisiae CYC1; transcription terminator for CYC1
   5600..5618    -  promoter       T7 promoter: promoter for bacteriophage T7 RNA polymerase
   5626..5781    +  CDS            lacZα (fragment): LacZα fragment of β-galactosidase; lacZ fragment
   5789..6244    +  rep_origin     f1 ori (sequence partly withheld): f1 bacteriophage origin of replication; arrow indicates direction of (+) strand synthesis
   6245..6296    -  misc_feature   bom (fragment): basis of mobility region from pBR322
   6343..7017    -  CDS            TRP1: phosphoribosylanthranilate isomerase, required for tryptophan biosynthesis; S. cerevisiae TRP1; yeast auxotrophic marker
   7018..7298    -  promoter       TRP1 promoter: S. cerevisiae TRP1
   7299..7348    -  misc_feature   bom (fragment): basis of mobility region from pBR322
   7450..1       -  CDS            rop (fragment) (across the origin): Rop protein, which maintains plasmids at low copy number; rop
