[The description below was written by a language model from this plasmid's Addgene catalogue record and pLannotate feature annotations shown in this document.]
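Description:
pAG414GPD-ccdB-HA is an empty Gateway destination vector for protein expression in Saccharomyces cerevisiae, built on the pRS414 shuttle backbone. It is a centromeric plasmid: a CEN6/ARS element provides replication and stable low-copy segregation in yeast, and the TRP1 gene with its own promoter allows selection by tryptophan prototrophy in trp1 strains. For propagation in E. coli it carries a ColE1/pUC-type origin and the β-lactamase gene for ampicillin resistance, along with an f1 origin and remnants of the pBluescript-derived lacZα/MCS region flanked by T3 and T7 promoters.

The expression unit consists of the strong constitutive GPD (TDH3, glyceraldehyde-3-phosphate dehydrogenase) promoter, a Gateway cassette, a 3xHA epitope coding sequence and the CYC1 transcription terminator. The cassette is bounded by attR1 and attR2 sites and contains a chloramphenicol acetyltransferase gene and the ccdB toxin gene. In an LR recombination with an entry clone, the region between the att sites is exchanged for the gene of interest. Because CcdB poisons DNA gyrase in ordinary E. coli strains, unrecombined vector is counter-selected, and recombinants are recovered on ampicillin. For the same reason, the empty vector must be maintained in a ccdB-tolerant strain, with chloramphenicol helping to retain the cassette.

An open reading frame inserted in frame and without a stop codon is expressed as a C-terminal 3xHA fusion, which allows antibody-based detection or immunoprecipitation. The plasmid belongs to a suite of yeast Gateway vectors designed for high-throughput genetic analysis. The depositor notes that the full sequence is provided for reference only and may not match the physical plasmid exactly.
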