Addgene plasmid #14240: pAG414GPD-ccdB-HA
Purpose: (Empty Backbone)
Depositing lab: Susan Lindquist. Depositing organization: Whitehead Institute for Biomedical Research. Publication: A suite of Gateway cloning vectors for high-throughput genetic analysis in Saccharomyces cerevisiae. Alberti S, Gitler AD, Lindquist S. Yeast. 2007 Oct . 24(10):913-9. 10.1002/yea.1502 PubMed 17583893.
Backbone
  Vector backbone: pRS414
  Vector type: Yeast Expression ; Gateway Destination
  Selectable markers: TRP1
Growth in bacteria
  Bacterial resistance: Chloramphenicol and Ampicillin, 25 & 100 μg/mL
  Growth temperature: 37°C
  Growth strain: ccdB Survival
  Growth instructions: DB3.1, ccdB Survival
  Copy number: Unknown
Gene/Insert
  Gene/Insert name: None
  Tag / fusion protein: 3HA (C terminal on backbone)
  Cloning method: Gateway Cloning
  Sequencing primers: 5′ GPDPro_F
Terms and licenses: Academic/Nonprofit Terms; Industry Terms: Not Available to Industry
Depositor comments: Type of plasmid: CEN. This plasmid contains the Gateway technology from Invitrogen; Invitrogen requires purchasing of Gateway Clonase for carrying out the Gateway recombinational cloning reaction http://www.invitrogen.com Please note that the full plasmid sequence is provided as a reference only, and may not match the exact sequence of the plasmid.
How to cite: pAG414GPD-ccdB-HA was a gift from Susan Lindquist (Addgene plasmid # 14240 ; http://n2t.net/addgene:14240 ; RRID:Addgene_14240)
