>Addgene plasmid #14240 | pAG414GPD-ccdB-HA | addgene partial sequence | sequence record 20677 | 14240 with pRS_marker
ATTACTATATATATAATATAGGAAGCATTTAATAGAACAGCATCGTAATATATGTGTACTTTGCAGTTAT
GACGCCAGATGGCAGTAGTGGAAGATATTCTTTATTGAAAAATAGCTTGTCACCTTACGTACAATCTTGA
TCCGGAGCTTTTCTTTTTTTGCCGATTAAGAATTAATTCGGTCGAAAAAAGAAAAGGAGAGGGCCAAGAG
GGAGGGCATTGGTGACTATTGAGCACGTGAGTATACGTGATTAAGCACACAAAGGCAGCTTGGAGTATGT
CTGTTATTAATTTCACAGGTAGTTCTGGTCCATTGGTGAAAGTTTGCGGCTTGCAGAGCACAGAGGCCGC
AGAATGTGCTCTAGATTCCGATGCTGACTTGCTGGGTATTATATGTGTGCCCAATAGAAAGAGAACAATT
GACCCGGTTATTGCAAGGAAAATTTCAAGTCTTGTAAAAGCATATAAAAATAGTTCAGGCACTCCGAAAT
ACTTGGTTGGCGTGTTTCGTAATCAACCTAAGGAGGATGTTTTGGCTCTGGTCAATGATTACGGCATTGA
TATCGTCCAACTGCATGGAGATGAGTCGTGGCAAGAATACCAAGAGTTCCTCGGTTTGCCAGTTATTAAA
AG
