>Addgene plasmid #14240 | pAG414GPD-ccdB-HA | addgene partial sequence | sequence record 20678 | 14240 with GW5
AGCATAAAGTGTAAAGCCTGGGGGTGCCTAATGCGGCCGCCATAGTGACTGGATATGTTGTGTTTTACAG
TATTATGTAGTCTGTTTTTTATGCAAAATCTAATTTAATATATTGATATTTATATCATTTTACGTTTCTC
GTTCAGCTTTTTTGTACAAACTTGTGATGGGGGATCCACTAGTTCTAGAATCCGTCGAAACTAAGTTCTG
GTGTTTTAAAACTAAAAAAAAGACTAACTATAAAAGTAGAATTTAAGAAGTTTAAGAAATAGATTTACAG
AATTACAATCAATACCTACCGTCTTTATATACTTATTAGTCAAGTAGGGGAATAATTTCAGGGAACTGGT
TTCAACCTTTTTTTTCAGCTTTTTCCAAATCAGAGAGAGCAGAAGGTAATAGAAGGTGTAAGAAAATGAG
ATAGATACATGCGTGGGTCAATTGCCTTGTGTCATCATTTACTCCAGGCAGGTTGCATCACTCCATTGAG
GTTGTGCCCGTTTTTTGCCTGTTTGTGCCCCTGTTCTCTGTAGTTGCGCTAAGAGAATGGACCTATGAAC
TGATGGTTGGTGAAGAAAACAATATTTTGGTGCTGGGATTCTTTTTTTTTCTGGATGCCAGCTTAAAAAG
CGGGCTCCATTATATTTAGTGGATGCCAGG
