>Addgene plasmid #14240 | pAG414GPD-ccdB-HA | addgene partial sequence | sequence record 20679 | 14240 with GW3
GGAAGAAGTGGCTGATACTCAGCCACCGCGAAAATGACATCAAAAACGCCATTAACCTGATGTTCTGGGG
AATATAAATGTCAGGCTCCCTTATACACAGCCAGTCTGCAGGTCGACCATAGTGACTGGATATGTTGTGT
TTTACAGTATTATGTAGTCTGTTTTTTATGCAAAATCTAATTTAATATATTGATATTTATATCATTTTAC
GTTTCTCGTTCAGCTTTCTTGTACAAAGTGGTGATGGGCTGCAGGAATTCGATATCAAGCTTAGGTGGAA
TGTACCCATACGATGTTCCTGACTATGCGGGCTATCCCTATGACGTCCCGGACTATGCAGGATCCTATCC
ATATGACGTTCCAGATTACGCTGCTCAGTGCTAACTCGAGTCATGTAATTAGTTATGTCACGCTTACATT
CACGCCCTCCCCCCACATCCGCTCTAACCGAAAAGGAAGGAGTTAGACAACCTGAAGTCTAGGTCCCTAT
TTATTTTTTTATAGTTATGTTAGTATTAAGAACGTTATTTATATTTCAAATTTTTCTTTTTTTTCTGTAC
AGACGCGTGTACGCATGTAACATTATACTGAAAACCTTGCTTGAGAAGGTTTTGGGACGCTCGAAGGCTT
TAATTTGCGGCCGGTACCCAATTCGCCCTATAGTGAGTCGTATTACGCGCGCTCACTGG
